>Addgene plasmid #16726 | XE246 Xenopus CK1 epsilon D to N CS2+ | addgene partial sequence | sequence record 54805 | Sp6 5'-ATTTAGGTGACACTATAG-3'
ATATGGAGCTGAGAGTGGGGAACAAGTATAGACTGGGAAGGAAGATTGGCAGTGGCTCCTTTGGAGACAT
CTATTTGGGTGCAAACATTGCCACAGGTGAGGAGGTTGCCATTAAGCTGGAATGTGTCAAGACAAAGCAC
CCCCAGTTGCACATCGAGAGCAAATTCTACAAGATGATGCAGGGTGGAGTGGGGATCCCTTCCATCAAAT
GGTGTGGAGCAGAGGGTGATTACAATGTCATGGTGATGGAGCTACTGGGGCCAAGCTTGGAAGATCTCTT
TAATTTTTGCTCTCGCAAATTTAGCCTAAAGACTGTACTCCTTTTGGCGGATCAGATGATAAGCCGTATT
GAGTACATCCATTCCAAGAACTTCATACACCGAAATGTAAAACCAGATAACTTCCTAATGGGGCTTGGTA
AAAAGGGCAACCTAGTCTACATTATTGATTTCGGACTTGCCAAGAAATACCGCGATGCTCGAACACACCA
GCACATCCCTTACAGAGAAAACAAGAACCTGACAGGAACCGCCAGATATGCCTCTATTAATACCCATTTG
GGGATAGAGCAAAGTCGGCGTGATGACTTGGAGAGTCTGGGATATGTCCTTATGTACTTTAATCTGGGCT
CCCTGCCCTGGCAAGGCCTCAAGGCTGCAACTAAACGTCAGAAATATGAACGCATCAGCGAGAAGAAAAT
GTCTACACCTATTGAGGTTCTGTGCAAGGGTTACCCCTCCGAGTTCTCTACGTATTTGAATTTCTGCCGT
TCTCTGCGGTTTGACGACAAGCCAGACTATTCCTATCTGAGACAGCTTTTCCGCAACCTCTTCCATCGGC
