[The description below was written by a language model from this plasmid's Addgene catalogue record.]
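Description:
XE246 Xenopus CK1 epsilon D to N CS2+ is an expression plasmid built on the pCS2+ backbone (about 4.1 kb without insert), catalogued as a Xenopus expression vector. It is maintained in E. coli as a high-copy plasmid under ampicillin selection. No feature table accompanies the record, so the regulatory elements are not listed explicitly. As a general matter, pCS2+ is a widely used multipurpose vector in which a strong CMV-derived promoter drives expression in vertebrate cells and embryos, an SV40 polyadenylation signal follows the insert, and a phage SP6 promoter upstream of the cloning site allows in vitro synthesis of capped mRNA for microinjection. Insert size, cloning sites and any epitope tags are not stated.

The payload is the Xenopus laevis casein kinase 1 epsilon coding sequence carrying a D128N point substitution, inserted by restriction cloning and derived from a plasmid made earlier in another laboratory. The record does not spell out the functional consequence of the mutation. An aspartate-to-asparagine change in a kinase catalytic domain is a classic way of generating a kinase-inactive, potentially dominant-interfering form, but that interpretation is not confirmed here. Note that the linked gene entry is csnk1a1, which nominally denotes the alpha isoform rather than epsilon, so the database link and the insert name do not match exactly. CK1 epsilon is known as a regulator of Wnt signalling, and the associated publication concerns the roles of zebrafish Dapper1 and Dapper2 in Wnt-mediated developmental processes. This suggests the construct was used to probe the requirement for CK1 epsilon activity in Wnt pathway assays in embryos or cultured cells.
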