Addgene plasmid #16726: XE246 Xenopus CK1 epsilon D to N CS2+
Depositing lab: Randall Moon. Depositing organization: University of Washington. Publication: Zebrafish Dapper1 and Dapper2 play distinct roles in Wnt-mediated developmental processes. Waxman JS, Hocking AM, Stoick CL, Moon RT. Development. 2004 Dec. 131(23):5909-21. 10.1242/dev.01520 PubMed 15539487.
Backbone
  Vector backbone: pCS2+
  Backbone size w/o insert (bp): 4095
  Vector type: Xenopus Expression
Growth in bacteria
  Bacterial resistance: Ampicillin, 100 μg/mL
  Growth temperature: 37°C
  Growth strain: DH5alpha
  Copy number: High Copy
Gene/Insert
  Gene/Insert name: casein kinase 1, epsilon (alt names: ck1; xck1)
  Species: X. laevis (frog)
  Mutation: D128N
  Entrez Gene: csnk1a1 (a.k.a. ck1)
  Cloning method: Restriction Enzyme
  Sequencing primers: 5′ NA
Resource information
  A portion of this plasmid was derived from a plasmid made by: From John Graff, in Peters et al 1999
Terms and licenses: Academic/Nonprofit Terms; Industry Terms: Not Available to Industry
Depositor comments: Description: From John Graff, in Peters et al 1999. Notes for Use: Select clones with amp. Reference: used in Waxman JS, Hocking AM, Stoick CL, Moon RT. Zebrafish Dapper1 and Dapper2 play distinct roles in Wnt-mediated developmental processes. Development. 2004 Dec;131(23):5909-21.
How to cite: XE246 Xenopus CK1 epsilon D to N CS2+ was a gift from Randall Moon (Addgene plasmid # 16726 ; http://n2t.net/addgene:16726 ; RRID:Addgene_16726)
